>Addgene plasmid #146213 | pRSFDuetP-HsEDC3_192-228-GST-HsRCK-K135A_E | depositor full sequence | sequence record 288658 | Full Sequence
GGGGAATTGTGAGCGGATAACAATTCCCCTGTAGAAATAATTTTGTTTAACTTTAATAAGGAGATATACC
ATGGGCAGCAGCCATCACCATCATCACCACAGCGCGGGTCTGGAAGTTCTGTTCCAGGGGCCCCAGGATC
CGAATTCGTTCGGGGATGATATTGAGGAGATCCCAGACACAGATTTTGATTTTGAAGGGAACCTGGCTCT
TTTTGACAAGGCAGCTGTGTTTGAGGAGATTGATACCTATGAAAGGAGATAGGCGGCCGCATAATGCTTA
AGTCGAACAGAAAGTAATCGTATTGTACACGGCCGCATAATCGAAATTAATACGACTCACTATAGGGGAA
TTGTGAGCGGATAACAATTCCCCATCTTAGTATATTAGTTAAGTATAAGAAGGAGATATACATATGGCAG
ATCTCAATTGGATGTCCCCTATACTAGGTTATTGGAAAATTAAGGGCCTTGTGCAACCCACTCGACTTCT
TTTGGAATATCTTGAAGAAAAATATGAAGAGCATTTGTATGAGCGCGATGAAGGTGATAAATGGCGAAAC
AAAAAGTTTGAATTGGGTTTGGAGTTTCCCAATCTTCCTTATTATATTGATGGTGATGTTAAATTAACAC
AGTCTATGGCCATCATACGTTATATAGCTGACAAGCACAACATGTTGGGTGGTTGTCCAAAAGAGCGTGC
AGAGATTTCAATGCTTGAAGGAGCGGTTTTGGATATTAGATACGGTGTTTCGAGAATTGCATATAGTAAA
GACTTTGAAACTCTCAAAGTTGATTTTCTTAGCAAGCTACCTGAAATGCTGAAAATGTTCGAAGATCGTT
TATGTCATAAAACATATTTAAATGGTGATCATGTAACCCATCCTGACTTCATGTTGTATGACGCTCTTGA
TGTTGTTTTATACATGGACCCAATGTGCCTGGATGCGTTCCCAAAATTAGTTTGTTTTAAAAAACGTATT
GAAGCTATCCCACAAATTGATAAGTACTTGAAATCCAGCAAGTATATAGCATGGCCTTTGCAGGGCTGGC
AAGCCACGTTTGGTGGTGGCGACCATCCTCCAAAATCGGATCTGGAAGTTCTGTTCCAGGGGCCCCTGGG
ATCCATGGGTCTGTCCAGTCAAAATGGTCAGCTGAGAGGCCCTGTGAAACCCACTGGTGGCCCTGGAGGA
GGGGGCACACAGACACAGCAACAGATGAACCAGCTGAAAAACACCAACACAATCAATAATGGCACTCAGC
AGCAAGCACAGAGTATGACCACCACTATTAAACCTGGTGATGACTGGAAAAAGACTTTAAAACTCCCTCC
AAAGGATCTAAGAATCAAAACTTCGGATGTGACCTCCACAAAAGGAAATGAGTTTGAAGATTACTGTTTG
AAACGGGAGTTACTGATGGGAATTTTTGAAATGGGCTGGGAAAAGCCATCTCCTATTCAGGAGGAGAGCA
TTCCCATTGCTTTATCTGGTAGGGATATCTTAGCTAGAGCAAAAAATGGAACAGGCGCAAGCGGTGCCTA
CCTCATTCCCTTACTTGAACGGCTAGACCTGAAGAAGGACAATATACAAGCAATGGTGATTGTTCCCACT
AGAGAACTTGCTCTACAGGTCAGTCAAATTTGCATCCAGGTCAGCAAACACATGGGAGGGGCCAAAGTGA
TGGCAACCACAGGAGGAACCAATTTACGAGATGACATAATGAGGCTTGATGATACAGTGCACGTGGTGAT
TGCTACCCCTGGGAGAATCCTGGATCTTATTAAGAAAGGAGTAGCAAAGGTTGATCATGTCCAGATGATA
GTATTGGATGAGGCAGATAAGTTGCTGTCACAGGATTTTGTGCAGATAATGGAGGATATTATTCTCACGC
TACCTAAAAACAGGCAGATTTTACTATATTCCGCTACTTTCCCTCTTAGTGTACAGAAGTTCATGAATTC
CCATTTGCAGAAACCCTATGAGATTAACCTGATGGAG
[501 nt withheld, positions 1998-2498]
GTGGCAGAATACCACAGCGAGCCTGTAGAAGATGAGAAACCTTAACTCGAGTCTGGTAAAGAAACCGCTG
CTGCGAAATTTGAACGCCAGCACATGGACTCGTCTACTAGCGCAGCTTAATTAACCTAGGCTGCTGCCAC
CGCTGAGCAATAACTAGCATAACCCCTTGGGGCCTCTAAACGGGTCTTGAGGGGTTTTTTGCTGAAACCT
CAGGCATTTGAGAAGCACACGGTCACACTGCTTCCGGTAGTCAATAAACCGGTAAACCAGCAATAGACAT
AAGCGGCTATTTAACGACCCTGCCCTGAACCGACGACAAGCTGACGACCGGGTCTCCGCAAGTGGCACTT
TTCGGGGAAATGTGCGCGGAACCCCTATTTGTTTATTTTTCTAAATACATTCAAATATGTATCCGCTCAT
GAATTAATTCTTAGAAAAACTCATCGAGCATCAAATGAAACTGCAATTTATTCATATCAGGATTATCAAT
ACCATATTTTTGAAAAAGCCGTTTCTGTAATGAAGGAGAAAACTCACCGAGGCAGTTCCATAGGATGGCA
AGATCCTGGTATCGGTCTGCGATTCCGACTCGTCCAACATCAATACAACCTATTAATTTCCCCTCGTCAA
AAATAAGGTTATCAAGTGAGAAATCACCATGAGTGACGACTGAATCCGGTGAGAATGGCAAAAGTTTATG
CATTTCTTTCCAGACTTGTTCAACAGGCCAGCCATTACGCTCGTCATCAAAATCACTCGCATCAACCAAA
CCGTTATTCATTCGTGATTGCGCCTGAGCGAGACGAAATACGCGGTCGCTGTTAAAAGGACAATTACAAA
CAGGAATCGAATGCAACCGGCGCAGGAACACTGCCAGCGCATCAACAATATTTTCACCTGAATCAGGATA
TTCTTCTAATACCTGGAATGCTGTTTTCCCGGGGATCGCAGTGGTGAGTAACCATGCATCATCAGGAGTA
CGGATAAAATGCTTGATGGTCGGAAGAGGCATAAATTCCGTCAGCCAGTTTAGTCTGACCATCTCATCTG
TAACATCATTGGCAACGCTACCTTTGCCATGTTTCAGAAACAACTCTGGCGCATCGGGCTTCCCATACAA
TCGATAGATTGTCGCACCTGATTGCCCGACATTATCGCGAGCCCATTTATACCCATATAAATCAGCATCC
ATGTTGGAATTTAATCGCGGCCTAGAGCAAGACGTTTCCCGTTGAATATGGCTCATACTCTTCCTTTTTC
AATATTATTGAAGCATTTATCAGGGTTATTGTCTCATGAGCGGATACATATTTGAATGTATTTAGAAAAA
TAAACAAATAGGCATGCAGCGCTCTTCCGCTTCCTCGCTCACTGACTCGCTACGCTCGGTCGTTCGACTG
CGGCGAGCGGTGTCAGCTCACTCAAAAGCGGTAATACGGTTATCCACAGAATCAGGGGATAAAGCCGGAA
AGAACATGTGAGCAAAAAGCAAAGCACCGGAAGAAGCCAACGCCGCAGGCGTTTTTCCATAGGCTCCGCC
CCCCTGACGAGCATCACAAAAATCGACGCTCAAGCCAGAGGTGGCGAAACCCGACAGGACTATAAAGATA
CCAGGCGTTTCCCCCTGGAAGCTCCCTCGTGCGCTCTCCTGTTCCGACCCTGCCGCTTACCGGATACCTG
TCCGCCTTTCTCCCTTCGGGAAGCGTGGCGCTTTCTCATAGCTCACGCTGTTGGTATCTCAGTTCGGTGT
AGGTCGTTCGCTCCAAGCTGGGCTGTGTGCACGAACCCCCCGTTCAGCCCGACCGCTGCGCCTTATCCGG
TAACTATCGTCTTGAGTCCAACCCGGTAAGACACGACTTATCGCCACTGGCAGCAGCCATTGGTAACTGA
TTTAGAGGACTTTGTCTTGAAGTTATGCACCTGTTAAGGCTAAACTGAAAGAACAGATTTTGGTGAGTGC
GGTCCTCCAACCCACTTACCTTGGTTCAAAGAGTTGGTAGCTCAGCGAACCTTGAGAAAACCACCGTTGG
TAGCGGTGGTTTTTCTTTATTTATGAGATGATGAATCAATCGGTCTATCAAGTCAACGAACAGCTATTCC
GTTACTCTAGATTTCAGTGCAATTTATCTCTTCAAATGTAGCACCTGAAGTCAGCCCCATACGATATAAG
TTGTAATTCTCATGTTAGTCATGCCCCGCGCCCACCGGAAGGAGCTGACTGGGTTGAAGGCTCTCAAGGG
CATCGGTCGAGATCCCGGTGCCTAATGAGTGAGCTAACTTACATTAATTGCGTTGCGCTCACTGCCCGCT
TTCCAGTCGGGAAACCTGTCGTGCCAGCTGCATTAATGAATCGGCCAACGCGCGGGGAGAGGCGGTTTGC
GTATTGGGCGCCAGGGTGGTTTTTCTTTTCACCAGTGAGACGGGCAACAGCTGATTGCCCTTCACCGCCT
GGCCCTGAGAGAGTTGCAGCAAGCGGTCCACGCTGGTTTGCCCCAGCAGGCGAAAATCCTGTTTGATGGT
GGTTAACGGCGGGATATAACATGAGCTGTCTTCGGTATCGTCGTATCCCACTACCGAGATGTCCGCACCA
ACGCGCAGCCCGGACTCGGTAATGGCGCGCATTGCGCCCAGCGCCATCTGATCGTTGGCAACCAGCATCG
CAGTGGGAACGATGCCCTCATTCAGCATTTGCATGGTTTGTTGAAAACCGGACATGGCACTCCAGTCGCC
TTCCCGTTCCGCTATCGGCTGAATTTGATTGCGAGTGAGATATTTATGCCAGCCAGCCAGACGCAGACGC
GCCGAGACAGAACTTAATGGGCCCGCTAACAGCGCGATTTGCTGGTGACCCAATGCGACCAGATGCTCCA
CGCCCAGTCGCGTACCGTCTTCATGGGAGAAAATAATACTGTTGATGGGTGTCTGGTCAGAGACATCAAG
AAATAACGCCGGAACATTAGTGCAGGCAGCTTCCACAGCAATGGCATCCTGGTCATCCAGCGGATAGTTA
ATGATCAGCCCACTGACGCGTTGCGCGAGAAGATTGTGCACCGCCGCTTTACAGGCTTCGACGCCGCTTC
GTTCTACCATCGACACCACCACGCTGGCACCCAGTTGATCGGCGCGAGATTTAATCGCCGCGACAATTTG
CGACGGCGCGTGCAGGGCCAGACTGGAGGTGGCAACGCCAATCAGCAACGACTGTTTGCCCGCCAGTTGT
TGTGCCACGCGGTTGGGAATGTAATTCAGCTCCGCCATCGCCGCTTCCACTTTTTCCCGCGTTTTCGCAG
AAACGTGGCTGGCCTGGTTCACCACGCGGGAAACGGTCTGATAAGAGACACCGGCATACTCTGCGACATC
GTATAACGTTACTGGTTTCACATTCACCACCCTGAATTGACTCTCTTCCGGGCGCTATCATGCCATACCG
CGAAAGGTTTTGCGCCATTCGATGGTGTCCGGGATCTCGACGCTCTCCCTTATGCGACTCCTGCATTAGG
AAATTAATACGACTCACTATA
Features (pLannotate 1.2.2; 20 found; start..end, strand, type, name):
      3..27      +  protein_bind   lac operator: The lac repressor binds to the lac operator to inhibit transcription in E. coli. This inhibition can be relieved by adding lactose or isopropyl-β-D-thiogalactopyranoside (IPTG). lac repressor encoded by lacI
     42..64      +  RBS            RBS: efficient ribosome binding site from bacteriophage T7 gene 10 (Olins and Rangwala, 1989)
    134..259     +  CDS            EDC3 (fragment): EDC3_HUMAN - Also known as LSM16, YJDC, YJEFN2. Experimental evidence at protein level: Swiss-Prot protein existence level 1. Binds single-stranded RNA. Involved in the process of mRNA degradation and in the positive regulation of mRNA decapping. May play a role in spermiogenesis and oogenesis. From Homo sapiens (Human).
    328..346     +  promoter       T7 promoter: promoter for bacteriophage T7 RNA polymerase
    347..371     +  protein_bind   lac operator: The lac repressor binds to the lac operator to inhibit transcription in E. coli. This inhibition can be relieved by adding lactose or isopropyl-β-D-thiogalactopyranoside (IPTG). lac repressor encoded by lacI
    432..1085    +  CDS            GST26_SCHJA: Experimental evidence at protein level: Swiss-Prot protein existence level 1. GST isoenzymes appear to play a central role in the parasite detoxification system. Other functions are also suspected including a role in increasing the solubility of haematin in the parasite gut. From Schistosoma japonicum (Blood fluke).
   1125..2540    +  CDS            DDX6 (sequence partly withheld): DDX6_HUMAN - Also known as HLR2, RCK. Experimental evidence at protein level: Swiss-Prot protein existence level 1. Essential for the formation of P-bodies, cytosolic membrane- less ribonucleoprotein granules involved in RNA metabolism through the coordinated storage of mRNAs encoding regulatory functions (PubMed:25995375, PubMed:27342281, PubMed:31422817). Plays a role in P- bodies to coordinate the storage of translationally inactive mRNAs in the cytoplasm and prevent their degradation (PubMed:27342281). In the process of mRNA degradation, plays a role in mRNA decapping (PubMed:16364915). Bl
   2556..2597    +  CDS            S-Tag (fragment): affinity and epitope tag derived from pancreatic ribonuclease A
   2627..2644    +  CDS            SET1 (fragment): solubility-enhancement tag derived from T7 phage gene 10B
   2652..2699    +  terminator     T7 terminator: transcription terminator for bacteriophage T7 RNA polymerase
   2863..2920    +  promoter       AmpR promoter (fragment): bla
   2929..3744    -  CDS            KanR: aminoglycoside phosphotransferase; aph(3')-Ia; confers resistance to kanamycin in bacteria or G418 (Geneticin®) in eukaryotes
   3745..3836    -  promoter       AmpR promoter: bla
   3852..4601    -  rep_origin     RSF ori: Plasmids containing the RSF 1030 origin of replication can be propagated in E. coli cells that contain additional plasmids with compatible origins.
   4684..4748    -  CDS            TcR (fragment): tetracycline efflux protein; tet; confers resistance to tetracycline
   4763..4784    -  protein_bind   CAP binding site: CAP binding activates transcription in the presence of cAMP. E. coli catabolite activator protein
   4797..5879    -  CDS            lacI: lac repressor; lacI; The lac repressor binds to the lac operator to inhibit transcription in E. coli. This inhibition can be relieved by adding lactose or isopropyl-β-D-thiogalactopyranoside (IPTG).
   5880..5957    -  promoter       lacI promoter: lacI
   5965..6000    -  CDS            TcR (fragment): tetracycline efflux protein; tet; confers resistance to tetracycline
   6003..2       +  promoter       T7 promoter (across the origin): promoter for bacteriophage T7 RNA polymerase
