[The description below was written by a language model from this plasmid's Addgene catalogue record and pLannotate feature annotations shown in this document.]
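Description:
pRSFDuetP-HsEDC3_192-228-GST-HsRCK-K135A_E is a bacterial co-expression plasmid of about 6 kb. The catalogue lists the backbone as unknown, but the name and annotated features point to an RSFDuet-type two-cassette design. It replicates from the RSF1030 origin, which is compatible with other common origins and so allows use alongside additional plasmids in the same E. coli cell. Selection is by a kanamycin resistance gene (aminoglycoside phosphotransferase), and the record lists the plasmid as low copy. A lacI gene with its own promoter supplies the lac repressor. The short TcR, AmpR promoter and SET1 fragment calls are probably backbone remnants or annotation artefacts rather than functional parts.

The payload consists of two separate T7 promoter/lac operator units, so both products are made in a host supplying T7 RNA polymerase and are inducible with IPTG. The first unit, with a T7 gene 10 ribosome binding site, drives a short fragment of human EDC3, residues 192–228 according to the name. The second unit drives Schistosoma japonicum glutathione S-transferase followed by human DDX6 (also called RCK), apparently as an N-terminal GST fusion. The name indicates that DDX6 carries a K135A substitution, although the feature table does not itself show the mutation. An S-tag fragment lies downstream of DDX6, but the record does not show whether it is in frame. A single T7 terminator follows the second cassette.

Co-expressing the EDC3 peptide with GST-tagged DDX6 suits pull-down or co-purification of the complex on glutathione resin. This fits the associated study of how P-body components bind the DEAD-box protein DDX6, with the point mutant presumably testing an interface residue. The deposited sequence may be theoretical rather than fully verified.
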