Addgene plasmid #146213: pRSFDuetP-HsEDC3_192-228-GST-HsRCK-K135A_E
Purpose: Bacterial Expression of HsEDC3_192-228-HsRck-K135A
Depositing lab: Elisa Izaurralde. Depositing organization: Max Planck Institute for Developmental Biology. Publication: Structural basis for the mutually exclusive anchoring of P body components EDC3 and Tral to the DEAD box protein DDX6/Me31B. Tritschler F, Braun JE, Eulalio A, Truffault V, Izaurralde E, Weichenrieder O. Mol Cell. 2009 Mar 13. 33(5):661-8. 10.1016/j.molcel.2009.02.014 PubMed 19285948.
Backbone
  Vector backbone: Unknown
  Vector type: Bacterial Expression
Growth in bacteria
  Bacterial resistance: Kanamycin, 50 μg/mL
  Growth temperature: 37°C
  Growth strain: DH5alpha
  Copy number: Low Copy
Gene/Insert
  Gene/Insert name: HsEDC3_192-228-HsRck-K135A
  Species: H. sapiens (human)
  Entrez Gene: EDC3 (a.k.a. LSM16, MRT50, YJDC, YJEFN2, hYjeF_N2-15q23)
  Cloning method: Unknown
Terms and licenses: Academic/Nonprofit Terms; Industry Terms: Not Available to Industry
Depositor comments: Plasmids from this collection were made available to the research community and donated after the lab closed. Please note that the sequence provided by the depositing laboratory may be theoretical/predicted or based on Sanger sequencing results. There may be discrepancies between sequencing results obtained by Addgene and the depositor sequence. If an Addgene verified sequence is not available, please contact before placing your order to request that our lab fully sequence the plasmid.
How to cite: pRSFDuetP-HsEDC3_192-228-GST-HsRCK-K135A_E was a gift from Elisa Izaurralde (Addgene plasmid # 146213 ; http://n2t.net/addgene:146213 ; RRID:Addgene_146213)
